Addgene plasmid #78666: 36INS-J23100_AB
Purpose: Insulated MoClo promoter for E. coli. 36nt DNA spacer empirically selected.Modified from BBa_J23100. [A:36INS-J23100:B]
Depositing lab: Douglas Densmore. Depositing organization: Boston University Main Campus. Publication: Reducing DNA context dependence in bacterial promoters. Carr SB, Beal J, Densmore DM. PLoS One. 2017 Apr 19;12(4):e0176013. doi: 10.1371/journal.pone.0176013. eCollection 2017. PubMed 28422998.
Backbone
  Vector backbone: DVA
  Backbone size w/o insert (bp): 2023
  Total vector size (bp): 2094
  Vector type: Synthetic Biology
Growth in bacteria
  Bacterial resistance: Ampicillin, 100 μg/mL
  Growth temperature: 37°C
  Growth strain: DH5alpha
  Copy number: High Copy
Gene/Insert
  Gene/Insert name: Insulated J23100 Promoter (alt name: pINS1-J23100_AB)
  Species: Synthetic
  Insert size (bp): 71
  Cloning method: Restriction Enzyme; 5′ cloning site BbsI (destroyed during cloning); 3′ cloning site BbsI (destroyed during cloning)
  Sequencing primers: 5′ TGCCACCTGACGTCTAAGAA; 3′ ATTACCGCCTTTGAGTGAGC
Terms and licenses: Academic/Nonprofit Terms; Industry Terms: Not Available to Industry
How to cite: 36INS-J23100_AB was a gift from Douglas Densmore (Addgene plasmid # 78666 ; http://n2t.net/addgene:78666 ; RRID:Addgene_78666)
