[The description below was written by a language model from this plasmid's Addgene catalogue record and pLannotate feature annotations shown in this document.]
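Description:
36INS-J23100_AB is a small, high-copy synthetic-biology part plasmid for E. coli, built in the DVA MoClo destination backbone. It replicates from a ColE1/pUC-type origin and is selected with ampicillin through a β-lactamase gene driven by its native bla promoter. The backbone also retains BioBrick prefix and suffix sequences and a putative bacterial transcription terminator located just upstream of the part position. The catalogue lists a total size of 2,094 bp, whereas the annotated depositor sequence is 2,179 nt. The record does not explain this difference.

The payload is a 71 bp synthetic insert: a constitutive promoter modified from the Registry part BBa_J23100, preceded by a 36-nucleotide DNA spacer that was selected empirically to act as an insulator. The automated annotation marks a short stretch as a fragment of the J23119 promoter. This most likely reflects the close sequence similarity among members of the J23100-series promoter family rather than a different part, since the catalogue identifies the promoter as a J23100 derivative. The spacer itself is not annotated in the feature table. The insert was cloned through BbsI sites that were destroyed in the process, and the part is flanked by MoClo fusion sites A and B, which places it in the promoter position of a modular Type IIS (Golden Gate-style) assembly.

The stated purpose is to provide an insulated promoter module for MoClo assembly of E. coli transcriptional units. The upstream spacer is meant to buffer promoter activity against whatever sequence lies next to it, reducing the DNA context dependence of expression when the part is reused in different genetic circuits.
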