Features (pLannotate 1.2.2; 7 found; start..end, strand, type, name):
     41..65      +  promoter       J23119(SpeI) promoter (fragment): bacterial promoter (Registry of Standard Biological Parts BBa J23119) modified to end with an SpeI site
     87..107     +  misc_feature   BioBrick suffix: universal suffix for all parts
    284..872     -  rep_origin     ori: high-copy-number ColE1/pMB1/pBR322/pUC origin of replication
   1043..1903    -  CDS            AmpR: β-lactamase; bla; confers resistance to ampicillin, carbenicillin, and related antibiotics
   1904..2008    -  promoter       AmpR promoter: bla
   2098..2141    -  terminator     bacterial terminator: putative bacterial transcription terminator
   2144..2165    +  misc_feature   BioBrick prefix: BioBrick prefix for parts that do not start with "ATG"
>Addgene plasmid #78666 | 36INS-J23100_AB | depositor full sequence | sequence record 147255 | 36INS-J23100_AB sequence 2179 bps
GGAGCCTGCAGTATTCATTTTCAGCTTACGGAAGGTAGATTTGACGGCTAGCTCAGTCCTAGGTACAGTG
CTAGCTACTAGAGACCTACTAGTAGCGGCCGCTGCAGGCTTCCTCGCTCACTGACTCGCTGCGCTCGGTC
GTTCGGCTGCGGCGAGCGGTATCAGCTCACTCAAAGGCGGTAATACGGTTATCCACAGAATCAGGGGATA
ACGCAGGAAAGAACATGTGAGCAAAAGGCCAGCAAAAGGCCAGGAACCGTAAAAAGGCCGCGTTGCTGGC
GTTTTTCCACAGGCTCCGCCCCCCTGACGAGCATCACAAAAATCGACGCTCAAGTCAGAGGTGGCGAAAC
CCGACAGGACTATAAAGATACCAGGCGTTTCCCCCTGGAAGCTCCCTCGTGCGCTCTCCTGTTCCGACCC
TGCCGCTTACCGGATACCTGTCCGCCTTTCTCCCTTCGGGAAGCGTGGCGCTTTCTCATAGCTCACGCTG
TAGGTATCTCAGTTCGGTGTAGGTCGTTCGCTCCAAGCTGGGCTGTGTGCACGAACCCCCCGTTCAGCCC
GACCGCTGCGCCTTATCCGGTAACTATCGTCTTGAGTCCAACCCGGTAAGACACGACTTATCGCCACTGG
CAGCAGCCACTGGTAACAGGATTAGCAGAGCGAGGTATGTAGGCGGTGCTACAGAGTTCTTGAAGTGGTG
GCCTAACTACGGCTACACTAGAAGAACAGTATTTGGTATCTGCGCTCTGCTGAAGCCAGTTACCTTCGGA
AAAAGAGTTGGTAGCTCTTGATCCGGCAAACAAACCACCGCTGGTAGCGGTGGTTTTTTTGTTTGCAAGC
AGCAGATTACGCGCAGAAAAAAAGGATCTCAAGAAGATCCTTTGATCTTTTCTACGGGGTCTGACGCTCA
GTGGAACGAAAACTCACGTTAAGGGATTTTGGTCATGAGATTATCAAAAAGGATCTTCACCTAGATCCTT
TTAAATTAAAAATGAAGTTTTAAATCAATCTAAAGTATATATGAGTAAACTTGGTCTGACAGTTACCAAT
GCTTAATCAGTGAGGCACCTATCTCAGCGATCTGTCTATTTCGTTCATCCATAGTTGCCTGACTCCCCGT
CGTGTAGATAACTACGATACGGGAGGGCTTACCATCTGGCCCCAGTGCTGCAATGATACCGCGCGACCCA
CGCTCACCGGCTCCAGATTTATCAGCAATAAACCAGCCAGCCGGAAGGGCCGAGCGCAGAAGTGGTCCTG
CAACTTTATCCGCCTCCATCCAGTCTATTAATTGTTGCCGGGAAGCTAGAGTAAGTAGTTCGCCAGTTAA
TAGTTTGCGCAACGTTGTTGCCATTGCTACAGGCATCGTGGTGTCACGCTCGTCGTTTGGTATGGCTTCA
TTCAGCTCCGGTTCCCAACGATCAAGGCGAGTTACATGATCCCCCATGTTGTGCAAAAAAGCGGTTAGCT
CCTTCGGTCCTCCGATCGTTGTCAGAAGTAAGTTGGCCGCAGTGTTATCACTCATGGTTATGGCAGCACT
GCATAATTCTCTTACTGTCATGCCATCCGTAAGATGCTTTTCTGTGACTGGTGAGTACTCAACCAAGTCA
TTCTGAGAATAGTGTATGCGGCGACCGAGTTGCTCTTGCCCGGCGTCAATACGGGATAATACCGCGCCAC
ATAGCAGAACTTTAAAAGTGCTCATCATTGGAAAACGTTCTTCGGGGCGAAAACTCTCAAGGATCTTACC
GCTGTTGAGATCCAGTTCGATGTAACCCACTCGTGCACCCAACTGATCTTCAGCATCTTTTACTTTCACC
AGCGTTTCTGGGTGAGCAAAAACAGGAAGGCAAAATGCCGCAAAAAAGGGAATAAGGGCGACACGGAAAT
GTTGAATACTCATACTCTTCCTTTTTCAATATTATTGAAGCATTTATCAGGGTTATTGTCTCATGAGCGG
ATACATATTTGAATGTATTTAGAAAAATAAACAAATAGGGGTTCCGCGCACATTTCCCCGAAAAGTGCCA
CCTGACGTCTAAGAAACCATTATTATCATGACATTAACCTATAAAAATAGGCGTATCACGAGGCAGAATT
TCAGATAAAAAAAATCCTTAGCTTTCGCTAAGGATGATTTCTGGAATTCGCGGCCGCTTCTAGAGACTAG
TGGGTCTCA
