>Addgene plasmid #78666 | 36INS-J23100_AB | addgene partial sequence | sequence record 154527 | MoCloR 5'-gccacctgacgtctaagaaacc-3'
AATAGGCGTATCACGAGGCAGAATTTCAGATAAAAAAAATCCTTAGCTTTCGCTAAGGATGATTTCTGGA
ATTCGCGGCCGCTTCTAGAGACTAGTGGGTCTCAGGAGCCTGCAGTATTCATTTTCAGCTTACGGAAGGT
AGATTTGACGGCTAGCTCAGTCCTAGGTACAGTGCTAGCTACTAGAGACCTACTAGTAGCGGCCGCTGCA
GGCTTCCTCGCTCACTGACTCGCTGCGCTCGGTCGTTCGGCTGCGGCGAGCGGTATCAGCTCACTCAAAG
GCGGTAATACGGTTATCCACAGAATCAGGGGATAACGCAGGAAAGAACATGTGAGCAAAAGGCCAGCAAA
AGGCCAGGAACCGTAAAAAGGCCGCGTTGCTGGCGTTTTTCCACAGGCTCCGCCCCCCTGACGAGCATCA
CAAAAATCGACGCTCAAGTCAGAGGTGGCGAAACCCGACAGGACTATAAAGATACCAGGCGTTTCCCCCT
GGAAGCTCCCTCGTGCGCTCTCCTGTTCCGACCCTGCCGCTTACCGGATACCTGTCCGCCTTTCTCCCTT
CGGGAAGCGTGGCGCTTTCTCATAGCTCACGCTGTAGGTATCTCAGTTCGGTGTAGGTCGTTCGCTCCAA
GCTGGGCTGTGTGCACGAACCCCCCGTTCAGCCCGACCGCTGCGCCTTATCCGGTAACTATCGTCTTGAG
TCCAACCCGGTAAGACACGACTTATCGCCACTGGCAGCAGCCACTGGTAACAGGATTAGCAGAGCGAGGT
ATGTAGGCGGTGCTACAGAGTTCTTGAAGTGGTGGCCTAACTACGGCTACACTAGAAGAACAGTATTTGG
TATCTGCGCTCTGCTGA
