>Addgene plasmid #78666 | 36INS-J23100_AB | addgene partial sequence | sequence record 154528 | ASK-FN2 5'-CGGCCTTTTTACGGTTCCTG-3'
CTGCGTTATCCCCTGATTCTGTGGATAACCGTATTACCGCCTTTGAGTGAGCTGATACCGCTCGCCGCAG
CCGAACGACCGAGCGCAGCGAGTCAGTGAGCGAGGAAGCCTGCAGCGGCCGCTACTAGTAGGTCTCTAGT
AGCTAGCACTGTACCTAGGACTGAGCTAGCCGTCAAATCTACCTTCCGTAAGCTGAAAATGAATACTGCA
GGCTCCTGAGACCCACTAGTCTCTAGAAGCGGCCGCGAATTCCAGAAATCATCCTTAGCGAAAGCTAAGG
ATTTTTTTTATCTGAAATTCTGCCTCGTGATACGCCTATTTTTATAGGTTAATGTCATGATAATAATGGT
TTCTTAGACGTCAGGTGGCACTTTTCGGGGAAATGTGCGCGGAACCCCTATTTGTTTATTTTTCTAAATA
CATTCAAATATGTATCCGCTCATGAGACAATAACCCTGATAAATGCTTCAATAATATTGAAAAAGGAAGA
GTATGAGTATTCAACATTTCCGTGTCGCCCTTATTCCCTTTTTTGCGGCATTTTGCCTTCCTGTTTTTGC
TCACCCAGAAACGCTGGTGAAAGTAAAAGATGCTGAAGATCAGTTGGGTGCACGAGTGGGTTACATCGAA
CTGGATCTCAACAGCGGTAAGATCCTTGAGAGTTTTCGCCCCGAAGAACGTTTTCCAATGATGAGCACTT
TTAAAGTTCTGCTATGTGGCGCGGTATTATCCCGTATTGACGCCGGGCAAGAGCAACTCGGTCGCCGCAT
ACACTATTCTCAGAATGACTTGGTTGAGTACTCACCAGTCACAGAAAAGCATCTTACGGATGGCATGACA
GTAAGAGAATTATGCAGTGCTGC
